Addgene plasmid #61385: pcDNA3-HA-TRAIL-R4
Purpose: Expresses HA tagged TRAIL receptor 4
Depositing lab: Francis Chan. Depositing organization: University of Massachusetts, Worcester. Publication: Preligand assembly domain-mediated ligand-independent association between TRAIL receptor 4 (TR4) and TR2 regulates TRAIL-induced apoptosis. Clancy L, Mruk K, Archer K, Woelfel M, Mongkolsapaya J, Screaton G, Lenardo MJ, Chan FK. Proc Natl Acad Sci U S A. 2005 Dec 13;102(50):18099-104. Epub 2005 Nov 30. 10.1073/pnas.0507329102 PubMed 16319225.
Backbone
  Vector backbone: pcDNA3
  Vector type: Mammalian Expression
Growth in bacteria
  Bacterial resistance: Ampicillin, 100 μg/mL
  Growth temperature: 37°C
  Growth strain: DH5alpha
  Copy number: Unknown
Gene/Insert
  Gene/Insert name: TRAIL receptor 4
  Species: H. sapiens (human)
  Mutation: TRAIL-R4 leader peptide (aa1-29) replaced with TNF receptor leader peptide (aa1-30 TNFRSF1B)
  Entrez Gene: TNFRSF10D (a.k.a. CD264, DCR2, TRAIL-R4, TRAILR4, TRUNDD)
  Tag / fusion protein: TNF receptor leader peptide (N terminal on insert); HA (N terminal on insert)
Terms and licenses: Academic/Nonprofit Terms; Industry Terms: Not Available to Industry
How to cite: pcDNA3-HA-TRAIL-R4 was a gift from Francis Chan (Addgene plasmid # 61385 ; http://n2t.net/addgene:61385 ; RRID:Addgene_61385)
