[The description below was written by a language model from this plasmid's Addgene catalogue record.]
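Description:
pcDNA3-HA-TRAIL-R4 is a mammalian expression plasmid built on the pcDNA3 backbone that drives production of an HA epitope-tagged form of human TRAIL receptor 4 (TNFRSF10D, also known as DcR2, CD264 or TRUNDD). It is propagated in E. coli under ampicillin selection; the copy number is recorded as unknown. No feature table accompanies the entry, so the promoter and other regulatory elements are not explicitly listed. The standard pcDNA3 backbone generally uses the CMV immediate-early promoter with a downstream polyadenylation signal for expression in transfected mammalian cells and carries a neomycin resistance cassette for G418 selection, but these should be regarded as properties of the parental vector rather than confirmed features of this clone.

The insert has been engineered at its N terminus. The native TRAIL-R4 leader peptide (residues 1–29) was replaced with the leader peptide of a TNF receptor (residues 1–30 of TNFRSF1B), and an HA tag is also placed N-terminally on the insert. This type of arrangement is commonly used for type I membrane receptors: a heterologous signal sequence directs the protein into the secretory pathway, and after signal peptide cleavage the epitope is expected to be exposed at the extracellular end of the mature receptor, allowing detection by surface staining, immunoblotting or immunoprecipitation. The exact order and junctions of leader, tag and receptor are not detailed in the record.

TRAIL-R4 is generally described as a decoy-type receptor for the death ligand TRAIL. The associated publication concerns ligand-independent association between TRAIL-R4 and TRAIL-R2 through the preligand assembly domain and its effect on TRAIL-induced apoptosis, so the construct suits receptor interaction and apoptosis signalling studies.
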