>Addgene plasmid #61385 | pcDNA3-HA-TRAIL-R4 | addgene partial sequence | sequence record 102277 | CMV-F 5'-CGCAAATGGGCGGTAGGCGTG-3'
ACTAGAGAACCCACTGCTTACTGGCTTATCGAAATTAATACGACTCACTATAGGGAGACCCAAGCTTGGT
ACCGAGCTCGGATCCCATGGCGCCCGTCGCCGTCTGGGCCGCGCTGGCCGTCGGACTGGAGCTCTGGGCT
GCGGCGCACGCCTTGCCCGCCCAGGTGGCATTTACACCCTACCCATACGACGTCCCAGACTACGCTGAAT
TCGCCACCATCCCCCGGCAGGACGAAGTTCCCCAGCAGACAGTGGCCCCACAGCAACAGAGGCGCAGCCT
CAAGGAGGAGGAGTGTCCAGCAGGATCTCATAGATCAGAATATACTGGAGCCTGTAACCCGTGCACAGAG
GGTGTGGATTACACCATTGCTTCCAACAATTTGCCTTCTTGCCTGCTATGTACAGTTTGTAAATCAGGTC
AAACAAATAAAAGTTCCTGTACCACGACCAGAGACACCGTGTGTCAGTGTGAAAAAGGAAGCTTCCAGGA
TAAAAACTCCCCTGAGATGTGCCGGACGTGTAGAACAGGGTGTCCCAGAGGGATGGTCAAGGTCAGTAAT
TGTACGCCCCGGAGTGACATCAAGTGCAAAAATGAATCAGCTGCCAGTTCCACTGGGAAAACCCCAGCAG
CGGAGGAGACAGTGACCACCATCCTGGGGATGCTTGCCTCTCCCTATCACTACCTTATCATCATAGTGGT
TTTAGTCATCATTTTAGCTGTGGTTGTGGTTGGCTTTTCATGTCGGAAGAAATTCATTTCTTACCTCAAA
GGCATCTGCTCAGGTGGTGGAGGTGGTCCCGAACGTGTGCACAGAGTCCTTTTCCGGCGGCGTTCATGTC
CTTCACGAGTTCCTGGGGCGGAGGACAATGCCCGCAACGAGACCCTGAGTAACAGATACTTGCAGC
