>Addgene plasmid #61385 | pcDNA3-HA-TRAIL-R4 | addgene partial sequence | sequence record 102292 | BGH-rev 5'-TAGAAGGCACAGTCGAGG-3'
CTATAGAATAGGGCCCTCTAGATGCATGCTCGAGCAGGCAGGACGTAGCAGAGCCTGCCTCATCTTCTTC
ATAAAAGAGCTTTTCGGAGCCCACCAGTTGGTCCTGAATTGTTTCCTTTGCATGTCCTTCTTCCAGTGTT
GCCGAGGCATCCAGCAAGGTGCTGATGTCAGCGGAGTCAGCGTCATTCACTGGAACCAGCAGCCTCCTCC
TCTGACACCCTTCAGCTTCTGCCTGTTCCAGCAGACGCTGTGGCTCCTCTGGCGACTCTACAGTCACACC
TGTTAGCTCTGCCAGCTCCTGACCTTGGATTTCCTGCTCAGAGACCTGGGTGGGCTGCAAGTATCTGTTA
CTCAGGGTCTCGTTGCGGGCATTGTCCTCCGCCCCAGGAACTCGTGAAGGACATGAACGCCGCCGGAAAA
GGACTCTGTGCACACGTTCGGGACCACCTCCACCACCTGAGCAGATGCCTTTGAGGTAAGAAATGAATTT
CTTCCGACATGAAAAGCCAACCACAACCACAGCTAAAATGATGACTAAAACCACTATGATGATAAGGTAG
TGATAGGGAGAGGCAAGCATCCCCAGGATGGTGGTCACTGTCTCCTCCGCTGCTGGGGTTTTCCCAGTGG
AACTGGCAGCTGATTCATTTTTGCACTTGATGTCACTCCGGGGCGTACAATTACTGACCTTGACCATCCC
TCTGGGACACCCTGTTCTACACGTCCGGCACATCTCAGGGGAGTTTTTATCCTGGAAGCTTCCTTTTTCA
CACTGACACACGGTGTCTCTGGTCGTGGTACAGGAACTTTTATTTGTTTGACCTGATTTACAAACTGTAC
ATAGCAGGCAAGAAGGCAAATTGTTGGAAGCAATGGTGTAATCCACACCCTCTGTGCACGGGTTACAGGC
TCCAGTATATTCTGATCTATGAGATCCTGCTGGACACTCCTCCTCCTTGAG
